>Addgene plasmid #40824 | pHM6-alphasynuclein-WT | addgene full sequence | sequence record 219910 | Addgene NGS Result
GATCTCCCGATCCCCTATGGTGCACTCTCAGTACAATCTGCTCTGATGCCGCATAGTTAAGCCAGTATCT
GCTCCCTGCTTGTGTGTTGGAGGTCGCTGAGTAGTGCGCGAGCAAAATTTAAGCTACAACAAGGCAAGGC
TTGACCGACAATTGCATGAAGAATCTGCTTAGGGTTAGGCGTTTTGCGCTGCTTCGCGATGTACGGGCCA
GATATACGCGTTGACATTGATTATTGACTAGTTATTAATAGTAATCAATTACGGGGTCATTAGTTCATAG
CCCATATATGGAGTTCCGCGTTACATAACTTACGGTAAATGGCCCGCCTGGCTGACCGCCCAACGACCCC
CGCCCATTGACGTCAATAATGACGTATGTTCCCATAGTAACGCCAATAGGGACTTTCCATTGACGTCAAT
GGGTGGAGTATTTACGGTAAACTGCCCACTTGGCAGTACATCAAGTGTATCATATGCCAAGTACGCCCCC
TATTGACGTCAATGACGGTAAATGGCCCGCCTGGCATTATGCCCAGTACATGACCTTATGGGACTTTCCT
ACTTGGCAGTACATCTACGTATTAGTCATCGCTATTACCATGGTGATGCGGTTTTGGCAGTACATCAATG
GGCGTGGATAGCGGTTTGACTCACGGGGATTTCCAAGTCTCCACCCCATTGACGTCAATGGGAGTTTGTT
TTGGCACCAAAATCAACGGGACTTTCCAAAATGTCGTAACAACTCCGCCCCATTGACGCAAATGGGCGGT
AGGCGTGTACGGTGGGAGGTCTATATAAGCAGAGCTCTCTGGCTAACTAGAGAACCCACTGCTTACTGGC
TTATCGAAATTAATACGACTCACTATAGGGAGACCCAAGCTGGAGACCATGTACCCATACGACGTCCCAG
ACTACGCTGGAAGCTTGATGGATGTATTCATGAAAGGACTTTCAAAGGCCAAGGAGGGAGTTGTGGCTGC
TGCTGAGAAAACCAAACAGGGTGTGGCAGAAGCAGCAGGAAAGACAAAAGAG
[192 nt withheld, positions 1033-1224]
TTGGGCAAGAATGAAGAAGGAGCCCCACAGGAAGGAATTCTGGAAGATATGCCTGTGGATCCTGACAATG
AGGCTTATGAAATGCCTTCTGAGGAAGGGTATCAAGACTACGAACCTGAAGCCGAGAATTCGCGGCCGCT
ACACGTGCATCATCATCATCATCATTAAGGGCCCTATTCTATAGTGTCACCTAAATGCTAGAGCTCGCTG
ATCAGCCTCGACTGTGCCTTCTAGTTGCCAGCCATCTGTTGTTTGCCCCTCCCCCGTGCCTTCCTTGACC
CTGGAAGGTGCCACTCCCACTGTCCTTTCCTAATAAAATGAGGAAATTGCATCGCATTGTCTGAGTAGGT
GTCATTCTATTCTGGGGGGTGGGGTGGGGCAGGACAGCAAGGGGGAGGATTGGGAAGACAATAGCAGGCA
TGCTGGGGATGCGGTGGGCTCTATGGCTTCTGAGGCGGAAAGAACCAGCTGGGGCTCTAGGGGGTATCCC
C
[124 nt withheld, positions 1716-1839]
C
[91 nt withheld, positions 1841-1931]
A
[49 nt withheld, positions 1933-1981]
CCTTTGACGTTGGAGTCCACGTTCTTT
[37 nt withheld, positions 2009-2045]
ACCCTATCTCGGTCTATTCTTTTGATTTATAAGGGATTTTGCCGATTTCGGCCTATTGGTTAAAAAATGA
GCTGATTTAACAAAAATTTAACGCGAATTAATTCTGTGGAATGTGTGTCAGTTAGGGTGTGGAAAGTCCC
CAGGCTCCCCAGCAGGCAGAAGTATGCAAAGCATGCATCTCAATTAGTCAGCAACCAGGTGTGGAAAGTC
CCCAGGCTCCCCAGCAGGCAGAAGTATGCAAAGCATGCATCTCAATTAGTCAGCAACCATAGTCCCGCCC
CTAACTCCGCCCATCCCGCCCCTAACTCCGCCCAGTTCCGCCCATTCTCCGCCCCATGGCTGACTAATTT
TTTTTATTTATGCAGAGGCCGAGGCCGCCTCTGCCTCTGAGCTATTCCAGAAGTAGTGAGGAGGCTTTTT
TGGAGGCCTAGGCTTTTGCAAAAAGCTCCCGGGAGCTTGTATATCCATTTTCGGATCTGATCAAGAGACA
GGATGAGGATCGTTTCGCATGATTGAACAAGATGGATTGCACGCAGGTTCTCCGGCCGCTTGGGTGGAGA
GGCTATTCGGCTATGACTGGGCACAACAGACAATCGGCTGCTCTGATGCCGCCGTGTTCCGGCTGTCAGC
GCAGGGGCGCCCGGTTCTTTTTGTCAAGACCGACCTGTCCGGTGCCCTGAATGAACTGCAGGACGAGGCA
GCGCGGCTATCGTGGCTGGCCACGACGGGCGTTCCTTGCGCAGCTGTGCTCGACGTTGTCACTGAAGCGG
GAAGGGACTGGCTGCTATTGGGCGAAGTGCCGGGGCAGGATCTCCTGTCATCTCACCTTGCTCCTGCCGA
GAAAGTATCCATCATGGCTGATGCAATGCGGCGGCTGCATACGCTTGATCCGGCTACCTGCCCATTCGAC
CACCAAGCGAAACATCGCATCGAGCGAGCACGTACTCGGATGGAAGCCGGTCTTGTCGATCAGGATGATC
TGGACGAAGAGCATCAGGGGCTCGCGCCAGCCGAACTGTTCGCCAGGCTCAAGGCGCGCATGCCCGACGG
CGAGGATCTCGTCGTGACCCATGGCGATGCCTGCTTGCCGAATATCATGGTGGAAAATGGCCGCTTTTCT
GGATTCATCGACTGTGGCCGGCTGGGTGTGGCGGACCGCTATCAGGACATAGCGTTGGCTACCCGTGATA
TTGCTGAAGAGCTTGGCGGCGAATGGGCTGACCGCTTCCTCGTGCTTTACGGTATCGCCGCTCCCGATTC
GCAGCGCATCGCCTTCTATCGCCTTCTTGACGAGTTCTTCTGAGCGGGACTCTGGGGTTCGAAATGACCG
ACCAAGCGACGCCCAACCTGCCATCACGAGATTTCGATTCCACCGCCGCCTTCTATGAAAGGTTGGGCTT
CGGAATCGTTTTCCGGGACGCCGGCTGGATGATCCTCCAGCGCGGGGATCTCATGCTGGAGTTCTTCGCC
CACCCCAACTTGTTTATTGCAGCTTATAATGGTTACAAATAAAGCAATAGCATCACAAATTTCACAAATA
AAGCATTTTTTTCACTGCATTCTAGTTGTGGTTTGTCCAAACTCATCAATGTATCTTATCATGTCTGTAT
ACCGTCGACCTCTAGCTAGAGCTTGGCGTAATCATGGTCATAGCTGTTTCCTGTGTGAAATTGTTATCCG
CTCACAATTCCACACAACATACGAGCCGGAAGCATAAAGTGTAAAGCCTGGGGTGCCTAATGAGTGAGCT
AACTCACATTAATTGCGTTGCGCTCACTGCCCGCTTTCCAGTCGGGAAACCTGTCGTGCCAGCTGCATTA
ATGAATCGGCCAACGCGCGGGGAGAGGCGGTTTGCGTATTGGGCGCTCTTCCGCTTCCTCGCTCACTGAC
TCGCTGCGCTCGGTCGTTCGGCTGCGGCGAGCGGTATCAGCTCACTCAAAGGCGGTAATACGGTTATCCA
CAGAATCAGGGGATAACGCAGGAAAGAACATGTGAGCAAAAGGCCAGCAAAAGGCCAGGAACCGTAAAAA
GGCCGCGTTGCTGGCGTTTTTCCATAGGCTCCGCCCCCCTGACGAGCATCACAAAAATCGACGCTCAAGT
CAGAGGTGGCGAAACCCGACAGGACTATAAAGATACCAGGCGTTTCCCCCTGGAAGCTCCCTCGTGCGCT
CTCCTGTTCCGACCCTGCCGCTTACCGGATACCTGTCCGCCTTTCTCCCTTCGGGAAGCGTGGCGCTTTC
TCATAGCTCACGCTGTAGGTATCTCAGTTCGGTGTAGGTCGTTCGCTCCAAGCTGGGCTGTGTGCACGAA
CCCCCCGTTCAGCCCGACCGCTGCGCCTTATCCGGTAACTATCGTCTTGAGTCCAACCCGGTAAGACACG
ACTTATCGCCACTGGCAGCAGCCACTGGTAACAGGATTAGCAGAGCGAGGTATGTAGGCGGTGCTACAGA
GTTCTTGAAGTGGTGGCCTAACTACGGCTACACTAGAAGAACAGTATTTGGTATCTGCGCTCTGCTGAAG
CCAGTTACCTTCGGAAAAAGAGTTGGTAGCTCTTGATCCGGCAAACAAACCACCGCTGGTAGCGGTGGTT
TTTTTGTTTGCAAGCAGCAGATTACGCGCAGAAAAAAAGGATCTCAAGAAGATCCTTTGATCTTTTCTAC
GGGGTCTGACGCTCAGTGGAACGAAAACTCACGTTAAGGGATTTTGGTCATGAGATTATCAAAAAGGATC
TTCACCTAGATCCTTTTAAATTAAAAATGAAGTTTTAAATCAATCTAAAGTATATATGAGTAAACTTGGT
CTGACAGTTACCAATGCTTAATCAGTGAGGCACCTATCTCAGCGATCTGTCTATTTCGTTCATCCATAGT
TGCCTGACTCCCCGTCGTGTAGATAACTACGATACGGGAGGGCTTACCATCTGGCCCCAGTGCTGCAATG
ATACCGCGAGACCCACGCTCACCGGCTCCAGATTTATCAGCAATAAACCAGCCAGCCGGAAGGGCCGAGC
GCAGAAGTGGTCCTGCAACTTTATCCGCCTCCATCCAGTCTATTAATTGTTGCCGGGAAGCTAGAGTAAG
TAGTTCGCCAGTTAATAGTTTGCGCAACGTTGTTGCCATTGCTACAGGCATCGTGGTGTCACGCTCGTCG
TTTGGTATGGCTTCATTCAGCTCCGGTTCCCAACGATCAAGGCGAGTTACATGATCCCCCATGTTGTGCA
AAAAAGCGGTTAGCTCCTTCGGTCCTCCGATCGTTGTCAGAAGTAAGTTGGCCGCAGTGTTATCACTCAT
GGTTATGGCAGCACTGCATAATTCTCTTACTGTCATGCCATCCGTAAGATGCTTTTCTGTGACTGGTGAG
TACTCAACCAAGTCATTCTGAGAATAGTGTATGCGGCGACCGAGTTGCTCTTGCCCGGCGTCAATACGGG
ATAATACCGCGCCACATAGCAGAACTTTAAAAGTGCTCATCATTGGAAAACGTTCTTCGGGGCGAAAACT
CTCAAGGATCTTACCGCTGTTGAGATCCAGTTCGATGTAACCCACTCGTGCACCCAACTGATCTTCAGCA
TCTTTTACTTTCACCAGCGTTTCTGGGTGAGCAAAAACAGGAAGGCAAAATGCCGCAAAAAAGGGAATAA
GGGCGACACGGAAATGTTGAATACTCATACTCTTCCTTTTTCAATATTATTGAAGCATTTATCAGGGTTA
TTGTCTCATGAGCGGATACATATTTGAATGTATTTAGAAAAATAAACAAATAGGGGTTCCGCGCACATTT
CCCCGAAAAGTGCCACCTGACGTCGACGGATCGGGA
Features (pLannotate 1.2.2; 22 found; start..end, strand, type, name):
     16..68      -  misc_feature   bom (fragment): basis of mobility region from pBR322
    223..602     +  enhancer       CMV enhancer: human cytomegalovirus immediate early enhancer
    603..806     +  promoter       CMV promoter: human cytomegalovirus (CMV) immediate early promoter
    802..835     +  LTR            5' LTR (truncated) (fragment): truncated 5' long terminal repeat (LTR) from HIV-1
    851..869     +  promoter       T7 promoter: promoter for bacteriophage T7 RNA polymerase
    928..1347    +  CDS            SNCA (sequence partly withheld): SYUA_HUMAN - Also known as NACP, PARK1. Experimental evidence at protein level: Swiss-Prot protein existence level 1. Neuronal protein that plays several roles in synaptic activity such as regulation of synaptic vesicle trafficking and subsequent neurotransmitter release. Participates as a monomer in synaptic vesicle exocytosis by enhancing vesicle priming, fusion and dilation of exocytotic fusion pores (PubMed:28288128, PubMed:30404828). Mechanistically, acts by increasing local Ca(2+) release from microdomains which is essential for the enhancement of ATP-induced exocytosis (PubMed:30404828)
   1370..1389    +  CDS            capTEV™ (fragment): composite tag for in vivo biotinylation, TEV protease cleavage, and 6xHis tagging
   1402..1420    -  promoter       SP6 promoter: promoter for bacteriophage SP6 RNA polymerase
   1446..1670    +  polyA_signal   bGH poly(A) signal: bovine growth hormone polyadenylation signal
   1674..1695    +  promoter       SV40 promoter (fragment): SV40 enhancer and early promoter
   1716..2144    +  rep_origin     f1 ori (sequence partly withheld): f1 bacteriophage origin of replication; arrow indicates direction of (+) strand synthesis
   2158..2487    +  promoter       SV40 promoter: SV40 enhancer and early promoter
   2554..3345    +  CDS            neo: KKA2_KLEPN - Also known as kan, nptII. Experimental evidence at protein level: Swiss-Prot protein existence level 1. Resistance to kanamycin, neomycin, paromomycin, ribostamycin, butirosin and gentamicin B. From Klebsiella pneumoniae.
   3369..3527    +  CDS            ble (fragment): BLE_KLEPN - Experimental evidence at protein level: Swiss-Prot protein existence level 1. Binding protein with a strong affinity to the bleomycin family of antibiotics. Binds to CL990; an antimitotic-antibiotic compound. From Klebsiella pneumoniae.
   3522..3643    +  polyA_signal   SV40 poly(A) signal: SV40 polyadenylation signal
   3716..3732    -  protein_bind   lac operator: The lac repressor binds to the lac operator to inhibit transcription in E. coli. This inhibition can be relieved by adding lactose or isopropyl-β-D-thiogalactopyranoside (IPTG). lac repressor encoded by lacI
   3740..3770    -  promoter       lac promoter: promoter for the E. coli lac operon
   3785..3806    -  protein_bind   CAP binding site: CAP binding activates transcription in the presence of cAMP. E. coli catabolite activator protein
   3819..3911    -  CDS            lacI (fragment): lac repressor; lacI; The lac repressor binds to the lac operator to inhibit transcription in E. coli. This inhibition can be relieved by adding lactose or isopropyl-β-D-thiogalactopyranoside (IPTG).
   4094..4682    -  rep_origin     ori: high-copy-number ColE1/pMB1/pBR322/pUC origin of replication
   4853..5713    -  CDS            AmpR: β-lactamase; bla; confers resistance to ampicillin, carbenicillin, and related antibiotics
   5714..5818    -  promoter       AmpR promoter: bla
