[The description below was written by a language model from this plasmid's Addgene catalogue record and pLannotate feature annotations shown in this document.]
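Description:
pHM6-alphasynuclein-WT is a mammalian expression plasmid carrying wild-type human alpha-synuclein (SNCA) in the Roche pHM6 backbone. The coding sequence was inserted between HindIII and EcoRI sites, both of which are retained. It sits downstream of the human cytomegalovirus immediate-early enhancer and promoter and upstream of the bovine growth hormone polyadenylation signal, an arrangement that gives strong constitutive transcription in transfected mammalian cells. According to the catalogue entry, the backbone supplies an N-terminal HA epitope and a C-terminal 6xHis tag. The feature table does not annotate the HA tag explicitly, but a short fragment just 3′ of SNCA, matched to a composite tag containing 6xHis, is consistent with the His tag. Whether the insert's stop codon allows read-through into that tag is not stated. T7 and SP6 phage promoters flank the insert in opposing orientations and could be used for in vitro transcription or as sequencing priming sites.

The plasmid is propagated in E. coli through a high-copy ColE1/pUC-type origin and selected with ampicillin via the β-lactamase gene. An f1 origin is also present and permits single-stranded DNA production. For mammalian selection, an SV40 early promoter drives the neomycin phosphotransferase gene, terminated by the SV40 poly(A) signal, which allows G418 selection of stable transfectants. Short annotated fragments such as the HIV-1 LTR, ble, lacI and bom hits appear to be partial matches or backbone remnants rather than functional elements. The sequenced record is 5,861 nt long. The associated publication used alpha-synuclein overexpression to study its effect on aggregation of mutant huntingtin, so the construct is suited to overexpressing tagged wild-type alpha-synuclein in cell models of neurodegenerative protein aggregation.
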