Addgene plasmid #40824: pHM6-alphasynuclein-WT
Depositing lab: David Rubinsztein. Depositing organization: University of Cambridge. Publication: Alpha-synuclein overexpression promotes aggregation of mutant huntingtin. Furlong RA, Narain Y, Rankin J, Wyttenbach A, Rubinsztein DC. Biochem J. 2000 Mar 15;346 Pt 3:577-81. 10.1042/0264-6021:3460577 PubMed 10698681.
Backbone
  Vector backbone: pHM6
  Backbone manufacturer: Roche
  Backbone size w/o insert (bp): 5450
  Vector type: Mammalian Expression
Growth in bacteria
  Bacterial resistance: Ampicillin, 100 μg/mL
  Growth temperature: 37°C
  Growth strain: DH5alpha
  Copy number: High Copy
Gene/Insert
  Gene/Insert name: SNCA (alt name: Alpha-synuclein)
  Species: H. sapiens (human)
  Entrez Gene: SNCA (a.k.a. NACP, PARK1, PARK4, PD1)
  Promoter: CMV
  Tag / fusion protein: HA (N terminal on backbone); 6x His (C terminal on backbone)
  Cloning method: Restriction Enzyme; 5′ cloning site HindIII (not destroyed); 3′ cloning site EcoRI (not destroyed)
  Sequencing primers: 5′ CMV-F; 3′ BGH-rev
Terms and licenses: Academic/Nonprofit Terms; Industry Terms: Not Available to Industry
How to cite: pHM6-alphasynuclein-WT was a gift from David Rubinsztein (Addgene plasmid # 40824 ; http://n2t.net/addgene:40824 ; RRID:Addgene_40824)
