>Addgene plasmid #40824 | pHM6-alphasynuclein-WT | addgene partial sequence | sequence record 54506 | CMV-F 5'-CGCAAATGGGCGGTAGGCGTG-3'
ACTAGAGAACCCACTGCTTACTGGCTTATCGAAATTAATACGACTCACTATAGGGAGACCCAAGCTGGAG
ACCATGTACCCATACGACGTCCCAGACTACGCTGGAAGCTTGATGGATGTATTCATGAAAGGACTTTCAA
AGGCCAAGGAGGGAGTTGTGGCTGCTGCTGAGAAAACCAAACAGGGTGTGGCAGAAGCAGCAGGAAAGAC
AAAAGAG
[192 nt withheld, positions 218-409]
TTGGGCAAGAATGAAGAAGGAGCCCCACAGGAAGGAATTCTGGAAGATATGCCTGTGGATCCTGACAATG
AGGCTTATGAAATGCCTTCTGAGGAAGGGTATCAAGACTACGAACCTGAAGCCGAGAATTCGCGGCCGCT
ACACGTGCATCATCATCATCATCATTAAGGGCCCTATTCTATAGTGTCACCTAAATGCTAGAGCTCGCTG
ATCAGCCTCGACTGTGCCTTCTAGTTGCCAGCCATCTGTTGTTTGCCCCTCCCCCGTGCCTTCCTTGACC
CTGGAAGGTGCCACTCCCACTGTCCTTTCCTAATAAAATGAGGAAATTGCATCGCATTGTCTGAGTAGGT
GTCATTCTATTCTGGGGGGTGGGGTGGGGCAGGACAGCAAGGGGG
